>Addgene plasmid #167762 | MAC_N_IRF5 | addgene full sequence | sequence record 335578 | Addgene NGS Result
GACATTGATTATTGACTAGTTATTAATAGTAATCAATTACGGGGTCATTAGTTCATAGCCCATATATGGA
GTTCCGCGTTACATAACTTACGGTAAATGGCCCGCCTGGCTGACCGCCCAACGACCCCCGCCCATTGACG
TCAATAATGACGTATGTTCCCATAGTAACGCCAATAGGGACTTTCCATTGACGTCAATGGGTGGAGTATT
TACGGTAAACTGCCCACTTGGCAGTACATCAAGTGTATCATATGCCAAGTACGCCCCCTATTGACGTCAA
TGACGGTAAATGGCCCGCCTGGCATTATGCCCAGTACATGACCTTATGGGACTTTCCTACTTGGCAGTAC
ATCTACGTATTAGTCATCGCTATTACCATGGTGATGCGGTTTTGGCAGTACATCAATGGGCGTGGATAGC
GGTTTGACTCACGGGGATTTCCAAGTCTCCACCCCATTGACGTCAATGGGAGTTTGTTTTGGCACCAAAA
TCAACGGGACTTTCCAAAATGTCGTAACAACTCCGCCCCATTGACGCAAATGGGCGGTAGGCGTGTACGG
TGGGAGGTCTATATAAGCAGAGCTCTCCCTATCAGTGATAGAGATCTCCCTATCAGTGATAGAGATCGTC
GACGAGCTCGTTTAGTGAACCGTCAGATCGCCTGGAGACGCCATCCACGCTGTTTTGACCTCCATAGAAG
ACACCGGGACCGATCCAGCCTCCGGACTCTAGCGTTTAAACTTAAGCTTGGTACCGAGCTCGGATCCACT
AGTCCAGTGTGGTGGAATTCTGCAGATATCCAGCACAGTGGCGGCCGCTCGAGACCATGAAGGACAACAC
CGTGCCCCTGAAGCTGATCGCCCTGCTGGCCAACGGCGAGTTCCACTCTGGCGAGCAGCTGGGCGAGACA
CTGGGCATGAGCAGAGCCGCCATCAACAAGCACATCCAGACCCTGCGGGACTGGGGCGTGGACGTGTTCA
CAGTGCCCGGCAAGGGCTACAGCCTGCCCGAGCCCATCCAGCTGCTGAACGCCAAGCAGATCCTGGGCCA
GCTGGATGGCGGATCTGTGGCCGTGCTGCCCGTGATCGACAGCACCAACCAGTATCTGCTCGACCGGATC
GGCGAGCTGAAGTCCGGCGACGCCTGTATCGCCGAGTACCAGCAGGCCGGCAGAGGCGGCAGGGGCAGAA
AGTGGTTCAGCCCCTTCGGCGCCAACCTGTACCTGAGCATGTTCTGGAGACTGGAACAGGGCCCAGCCGC
CGCTATTGGCCTGAGCCTGGTCATCGGCATCGTGATGGCCGAGGTGCTGCGGAAGCTGGGCGCCGACAAA
GTGCGCGTGAAGTGGCCCAACGACCTGTATCTGCAGGACCGGAAGCTGGCCGGCATCCTGGTGGAACTGA
CCGGCAAAACAGGCGACGCCGCCCAGATCGTGATCGGCGCTGGCATCAACATGGCCATGCGGCGGGTGGA
AGAGAGCGTGGTCAACCAGGGCTGGATCACCCTGCAGGAAGCCGGCATCAACCTGGACCGGAACACCCTG
GCCGCCATGCTGATCAGAGAGCTGAGAGCCGCCCTGGAACTGTTCGAGCAGGAAGGCCTGGCCCCCTACC
TGAGCAGATGGGAGAAGCTGGACAACTTCATCAACCGGCCCGTGAAACTGATCATCGGCGACAAAGAGAT
CTTCGGCATCAGCCGGGGCATCGACAAGCAGGGGGCCCTGCTCCTGGAACAGGACGGCATCATCAAGCCC
TGGATGGGCGGCGAGATCAGCCTGCGGAGCGCCGAGAAGTACCCATACGATGTTCCTGACTATGCCGGTA
CCGAGCTCGGATCCACCATGGCTAGCTGGAGCCACCCGCAGTTCGAGAAAGGTGGAGGTTCCGGAGGTGG
ATCGGGAGGTGGATCGTGGAGCCACCCGCAGTTCGAAAAAGCGGCCGATATCACAAGTTTGTACAAAAAA
GCAGGCTCCACCATGAACCAGTCCATCCCAGTGGCTCCCACCCCACCCCGCCGCGTGCGGCTGAAGCCCT
GGCTGGTGGCCCAGGTGAACAGCTGCCAGTACCCAGGGCTTCAATGGGTCAACGGGGAAAAGAAATTATT
CTGCATCCCCTGGAGGCATGCCACAAGGCATGGTCCCAGCCAGGACGGAGATAACACCATCTTCAAGGCC
TGGGCCAAGGAGACAGGGAAATACACCGAAGGCGTGGATGAAGCCGATCCGGCCAAGTGGAAGGCCAACC
TGCGCTGTGCCCTTAACAAGAGCCGGGACTTCCGCCTCATCTACGACGGGCCCCGGGACATGCCACCTCA
GCCCTACAAGATCTACGAGGTCTGCTCCAATGGCCCTGCTCCCACAGACTCCCAGCCCCCTGAGGATTAC
TCTTTTGGTGCAGGAGAGGAGGAGGAAGAAGAGGAAGAGCTGCAGAGGATGTTGCCAAGCCTGAGCCTCA
CAGAGGATGTCAAGTGGCCGCCCACTCTGCAGCCGCCCACTCTGCGGCCGCCTACTCTGCAGCCGCCCAC
TCTGCAGCCGCCCGTGGTGCTGGGTCCCCCTGCTCCAGACCCCAGCCCCCTGGCTCCTCCCCCTGGCAAC
CCTGCTGGCTTCAGGGAGCTTCTCTCTGAGGTCCTGGAGCCTGGGCCCCTGCCTGCCAGCCTGCCCCCTG
CAGGCGAACAGCTCCTGCCAGACCTGCTGATCAGCCCCCACATGCTGCCTCTGACCGACCTGGAGATCAA
GTTTCAGTACCGGGGGCGGCCACCCCGGGCCCTCACCATCAGCAACCCCCATGGCTGCCGGCTCTTCTAC
AGCCAGCTGGAGGCCACCCAGGAGCAGGTGGAACTCTTCGGCCCCATAAGCCTGGAGCAAGTGCGCTTCC
CCAGCCCTGAGGACATCCCCAGTGACAAGCAGCGCTTCTACACGAACCAGCTGCTGGATGTCCTGGACCG
CGGGCTCATCCTCCAGCTACAGGGCCAGGACCTTTATGCCATCCGCCTGTGTCAGTGCAAGGTGTTCTGG
AGCGGGCCTTGTGCCTCAGCCCATGACTCATGCCCCAACCCCATCCAGCGGGAGGTCAAGACCAAGCTTT
TCAGCCTGGAGCATTTTCTCAATGAGCTCATCCTGTTCCAAAAGGGCCAGACCAACACCCCACCACCCTT
CGAGATCTTCTTCTGCTTTGGGGAAGAATGGCCTGACCGCAAACCCCGAGAGAAGAAGCTCATTACTGTA
CAGGTGGTGCCTGTAGCAGCTCGACTGCTGCTGGAGATGTTCTCAGGGGAGCTATCTTGGTCAGCTGATA
GTATCCGGCTACAGATCTCAAACCCAGACCTCAAAGACCGCATGGTGGAGCAATTCAAGGAGCTCCATCA
CATCTGGCAGTCCCAGCAGCGGTTGCAGCCTGTGGCCCAGGCCCCTCCTGGAGCAGGCCTTGGTGTTGGC
CAGGGGCCCTGGCCTATGCACCCAGCTGGCATGCAATTGGACCCAGCTTTCTTGTACAAAGTGGTGACGT
AAGCTAGGGGCCCGTTTAAACCCGCTGATCAGCCTCGACTGTGCCTTCTAGTTGCCAGCCATCTGTTGTT
TGCCCCTCCCCCGTGCCTTCCTTGACCCTGGAAGGTGCCACTCCCACTGTCCTTTCCTAATAAAATGAGG
AAATTGCATCGCATTGTCTGAGTAGGTGTCATTCTATTCTGGGGGGTGGGGTGGGGCAGGACAGCAAGGG
GGAGGATTGGGAAGACAATAGCAGGCATGCTGGGGATGCGGTGGGCTCTATGGCTTCTGAGGCGGAAAGA
ACCAGCTGGGGCTCTAGGGGGTATCCCC
[124 nt withheld, positions 3809-3932]
C
[91 nt withheld, positions 3934-4024]
AGGGTGATGGTTCACGTACCTAGAAGTTCCTATTCCGAAGTTCCTATTCTCTAGAAAGTATAGGAACTTC
CTTGGCCAAAAAGCCTGAACTCACCGCGACGTCTGTCGAGAAGTTTCTGATCGAAAAGTTCGACAGCGTC
TCCGACCTGATGCAGCTCTCGGAGGGCGAAGAATCTCGTGCTTTCAGCTTCGATGTAGGAGGGCGTGGAT
ATGTCCTGCGGGTAAATAGCTGCGCCGATGGTTTCTACAAAGATCGTTATGTTTATCGGCACTTTGCATC
GGCCGCGCTCCCGATTCCGGAAGTGCTTGACATTGGGGAATTCAGCGAGAGCCTGACCTATTGCATCTCC
CGCCGTGCACAGGGTGTCACGTTGCAAGACCTGCCTGAAACCGAACTGCCCGCTGTTCTGCAGCCGGTCG
CGGAGGCCATGGATGCGATCGCTGCGGCCGATCTTAGCCAGACGAGCGGGTTCGGCCCATTCGGACCGCA
AGGAATCGGTCAATACACTACATGGCGTGATTTCATATGCGCGATTGCTGATCCCCATGTGTATCACTGG
CAAACTGTGATGGACGACACCGTCAGTGCGTCCGTCGCGCAGGCTCTCGATGAGCTGATGCTTTGGGCCG
AGGACTGCCCCGAAGTCCGGCACCTCGTGCACGCGGATTTCGGCTCCAACAATGTCCTGACGGACAATGG
CCGCATAACAGCGGTCATTGACTGGAGCGAGGCGATGTTCGGGGATTCCCAATACGAGGTCGCCAACATC
TTCTTCTGGAGGCCGTGGTTGGCTTGTATGGAGCAGCAGACGCGCTACTTCGAGCGGAGGCATCCGGAGC
TTGCAGGATCGCCGCGGCTCCGGGCGTATATGCTCCGCATTGGTCTTGACCAACTCTATCAGAGCTTGGT
TGACGGCAATTTCGATGATGCAGCTTGGGCGCAGGGTCGATGCGACGCAATCGTCCGATCCGGAGCCGGG
ACTGTCGGGCGTACACAAATCGCCCGCAGAAGCGCGGCCGTCTGGACCGATGGCTGTGTAGAAGTACTCG
CCGATAGTGGAAACCGACGCCCCAGCACTCGTCCGAGGGCAAAGGAATAGCACGTACTACGAGATTTCGA
TTCCACCGCCGCCTTCTATGAAAGGTTGGGCTTCGGAATCGTTTTCCGGGACGCCGGCTGGATGATCCTC
CAGCGCGGGGATCTCATGCTGGAGTTCTTCGCCCACCCCAACTTGTTTATTGCAGCTTATAATGGTTACA
AATAAAGCAATAGCATCACAAATTTCACAAATAAAGCATTTTTTTCACTGCATTCTAGTTGTGGTTTGTC
CAAACTCATCAATGTATCTTATCATGTCTGTATACCGTCGACCTCTAGCTAGAGCTTGGCGTAATCATGG
TCATAGCTGTTTCCTGTGTGAAATTGTTATCCGCTCACAATTCCACACAACATACGAGCCGGAAGCATAA
AGTGTAAAGCCTGGGGTGCCTAATGAGTGAGCTAACTCACATTAATTGCGTTGCGCTCACTGCCCGCTTT
CCAGTCGGGAAACCTGTCGTGCCAGCTGCATTAATGAATCGGCCAACGCGCGGGGAGAGGCGGTTTGCGT
ATTGGGCGCTCTTCCGCTTCCTCGCTCACTGACTCGCTGCGCTCGGTCGTTCGGCTGCGGCGAGCGGTAT
CAGCTCACTCAAAGGCGGTAATACGGTTATCCACAGAATCAGGGGATAACGCAGGAAAGAACATGTGAGC
AAAAGGCCAGCAAAAGGCCAGGAACCGTAAAAAGGCCGCGTTGCTGGCGTTTTTCCATAGGCTCCGCCCC
CCTGACGAGCATCACAAAAATCGACGCTCAAGTCAGAGGTGGCGAAACCCGACAGGACTATAAAGATACC
AGGCGTTTCCCCCTGGAAGCTCCCTCGTGCGCTCTCCTGTTCCGACCCTGCCGCTTACCGGATACCTGTC
CGCCTTTCTCCCTTCGGGAAGCGTGGCGCTTTCTCATAGCTCACGCTGTAGGTATCTCAGTTCGGTGTAG
GTCGTTCGCTCCAAGCTGGGCTGTGTGCACGAACCCCCCGTTCAGCCCGACCGCTGCGCCTTATCCGGTA
ACTATCGTCTTGAGTCCAACCCGGTAAGACACGACTTATCGCCACTGGCAGCAGCCACTGGTAACAGGAT
TAGCAGAGCGAGGTATGTAGGCGGTGCTACAGAGTTCTTGAAGTGGTGGCCTAACTACGGCTACACTAGA
AGAACAGTATTTGGTATCTGCGCTCTGCTGAAGCCAGTTACCTTCGGAAAAAGAGTTGGTAGCTCTTGAT
CCGGCAAACAAACCACCGCTGGTAGCGGTGGTTTTTTTGTTTGCAAGCAGCAGATTACGCGCAGAAAAAA
AGGATCTCAAGAAGATCCTTTGATCTTTTCTACGGGGTCTGACGCTCAGTGGAACGAAAACTCACGTTAA
GGGATTTTGGTCATGAGATTATCAAAAAGGATCTTCACCTAGATCCTTTTAAATTAAAAATGAAGTTTTA
AATCAATCTAAAGTATATATGAGTAAACTTGGTCTGACAGTTACCAATGCTTAATCAGTGAGGCACCTAT
CTCAGCGATCTGTCTATTTCGTTCATCCATAGTTGCCTGACTCCCCGTCGTGTAGATAACTACGATACGG
GAGGGCTTACCATCTGGCCCCAGTGCTGCAATGATACCGCGAGACCCACGCTCACCGGCTCCAGATTTAT
CAGCAATAAACCAGCCAGCCGGAAGGGCCGAGCGCAGAAGTGGTCCTGCAACTTTATCCGCCTCCATCCA
GTCTATTAATTGTTGCCGGGAAGCTAGAGTAAGTAGTTCGCCAGTTAATAGTTTGCGCAACGTTGTTGCC
ATTGCTACAGGCATCGTGGTGTCACGCTCGTCGTTTGGTATGGCTTCATTCAGCTCCGGTTCCCAACGAT
CAAGGCGAGTTACATGATCCCCCATGTTGTGCAAAAAAGCGGTTAGCTCCTTCGGTCCTCCGATCGTTGT
CAGAAGTAAGTTGGCCGCAGTGTTATCACTCATGGTTATGGCAGCACTGCATAATTCTCTTACTGTCATG
CCATCCGTAAGATGCTTTTCTGTGACTGGTGAGTACTCAACCAAGTCATTCTGAGAATAGTGTATGCGGC
GACCGAGTTGCTCTTGCCCGGCGTCAATACGGGATAATACCGCGCCACATAGCAGAACTTTAAAAGTGCT
CATCATTGGAAAACGTTCTTCGGGGCGAAAACTCTCAAGGATCTTACCGCTGTTGAGATCCAGTTCGATG
TAACCCACTCGTGCACCCAACTGATCTTCAGCATCTTTTACTTTCACCAGCGTTTCTGGGTGAGCAAAAA
CAGGAAGGCAAAATGCCGCAAAAAAGGGAATAAGGGCGACACGGAAATGTTGAATACTCATACTCTTCCT
TTTTCAATATTATTGAAGCATTTATCAGGGTTATTGTCTCATGAGCGGATACATATTTGAATGTATTTAG
AAAAATAAACAAATAGGGGTTCCGCGCACATTTCCCCGAAAAGTGCCACCTGACGTCGACGGATCGGGAG
ATCTCCCGATCCCCTATGGTGCACTCTCAGTACAATCTGCTCTGATGCCGCATAGTTAAGCCAGTATCTG
CTCCCTGCTTGTGTGTTGGAGGTCGCTGAGTAGTGCGCGAGCAAAATTTAAGCTACAACAAGGCAAGGCT
TGACCGACAATTGCATGAAGAATCTGCTTAGGGTTAGGCGTTTTGCGCTGCTTCGCGATGTACGGGCCAG
ATATACGCGTT
Features (pLannotate 1.2.2; 27 found; start..end, strand, type, name):
      1..380     +  enhancer       CMV enhancer: human cytomegalovirus immediate early enhancer
    381..584     +  promoter       CMV promoter: human cytomegalovirus (CMV) immediate early promoter
    586..605     +  promoter       PLtetO-1 promoter (fragment): modified phage lambda PL promoter with tet operator sites (Lutz and Bujard, 1997)
    607..626     +  promoter       PLtetO-1 promoter (fragment): modified phage lambda PL promoter with tet operator sites (Lutz and Bujard, 1997)
    634..667     +  promoter       TRE3GV promoter (fragment): 3rd-generation Tet-responsive promoter that can be activated by binding of Tet-On® 3G, optimized for retroviral and lentiviral vectors
    827..1789    +  CDS            birA: BIRA_ECOLI - Also known as bioR, dhbB. Experimental evidence at protein level: Swiss-Prot protein existence level 1. Acts both as a biotin--[acetyl-CoA-carboxylase] ligase and a biotin-operon repressor. In the presence of ATP, BirA activates biotin to form the BirA-biotinyl-5'-adenylate (BirA-bio-5'-AMP or holoBirA) complex. HoloBirA can either transfer the biotinyl moiety to the biotin carboxyl carrier protein (BCCP) subunit of acetyl-CoA carboxylase, or bind to the biotin operator site and inhibit transcription of the operon. From Escherichia coli (strain K12).
   1790..1815    +  CDS            3xHA (fragment): three tandem HA epitope tags
   1847..1866    +  CDS            Strep-Tag II (fragment): peptide that binds Strep-Tactin®, an engineered form of streptavidin
   1907..1929    +  CDS            Strep-Tag II (fragment): peptide that binds Strep-Tactin®, an engineered form of streptavidin
   1943..1967    +  protein_bind   attB1: mutant version of attB; recombination site for the Gateway® BP reaction BP Clonase™
   1973..3466    +  CDS            IRF5: IRF5_HUMAN - Experimental evidence at protein level: Swiss-Prot protein existence level 1. Transcription factor that plays a critical role in innate immunity by activating expression of type I interferon (IFN) IFNA and INFB and inflammatory cytokines downstream of endolysosomal toll-like receptors TLR7, TLR8 and TLR9 (PubMed:11303025, PubMed:15695821, PubMed:22412986, PubMed:25326418, PubMed:32433612). Regulates the transcription of type I IFN genes (IFN-alpha and IFN-beta) and IFN- stimulated genes (ISG) by binding to an interferon-stimulated response element (ISRE) in their promoters (By sim
   3471..3495    -  protein_bind   attB2: mutant version of attB; recombination site for the Gateway® BP reaction BP Clonase™
   3539..3763    +  polyA_signal   bGH poly(A) signal: bovine growth hormone polyadenylation signal
   3767..3788    +  promoter       SV40 promoter (fragment): SV40 enhancer and early promoter
   3809..4042    +  rep_origin     f1 ori (fragment) (sequence partly withheld): f1 bacteriophage origin of replication; arrow indicates direction of (+) strand synthesis
   4047..4094    +  protein_bind   FRT: FLP-mediated recombination occurs in the 8-bp core sequence TCTAGAAA (Turan and Bode, 2011). FLP recombinase from the Saccharomyces cerevisiae 2μ plasmid
   4102..5124    +  CDS            HygR: aminoglycoside phosphotransferase from E. coli; aph(4)-Ia; confers resistance to hygromycin
   5134..5259    +  CDS            ble (fragment): BLE_KLEPN - Experimental evidence at protein level: Swiss-Prot protein existence level 1. Binding protein with a strong affinity to the bleomycin family of antibiotics. Binds to CL990; an antimitotic-antibiotic compound. From Klebsiella pneumoniae.
   5254..5375    +  polyA_signal   SV40 poly(A) signal: SV40 polyadenylation signal
   5448..5464    -  protein_bind   lac operator: The lac repressor binds to the lac operator to inhibit transcription in E. coli. This inhibition can be relieved by adding lactose or isopropyl-β-D-thiogalactopyranoside (IPTG). lac repressor encoded by lacI
   5472..5502    -  promoter       lac promoter: promoter for the E. coli lac operon
   5517..5538    -  protein_bind   CAP binding site: CAP binding activates transcription in the presence of cAMP. E. coli catabolite activator protein
   5551..5643    -  CDS            lacI (fragment): lac repressor; lacI; The lac repressor binds to the lac operator to inhibit transcription in E. coli. This inhibition can be relieved by adding lactose or isopropyl-β-D-thiogalactopyranoside (IPTG).
   5826..6414    -  rep_origin     ori: high-copy-number ColE1/pMB1/pBR322/pUC origin of replication
   6585..7445    -  CDS            AmpR: β-lactamase; bla; confers resistance to ampicillin, carbenicillin, and related antibiotics
   7446..7550    -  promoter       AmpR promoter: bla
   7609..7661    -  misc_feature   bom (fragment): basis of mobility region from pBR322
