[The description below was written by a language model from this plasmid's Addgene catalogue record and pLannotate feature annotations shown in this document.]
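Description:
MAC_N_IRF5 is a 7.8 kb mammalian expression plasmid built on the MAC-tag-N Gateway destination backbone, carrying the unmutated human IRF5 open reading frame. IRF5 is an interferon regulatory factor that drives type I interferon and inflammatory cytokine transcription downstream of endosomal Toll-like receptors. In bacteria the plasmid is maintained at high copy through a ColE1/pUC-type origin and selected with ampicillin via the β-lactamase gene. A partial f1 origin and lac promoter/operator remnants are also annotated as backbone leftovers.

Expression is driven by the CMV immediate-early enhancer and promoter, followed directly by short matches to tet operator-containing promoters. This suggests a tetracycline-regulatable CMV/TetO arrangement that would be repressed in cells expressing the Tet repressor, although the record does not state this explicitly. The coding region begins with the N-terminal MAC tag, annotated here as a BirA-derived biotin ligase followed by an HA epitope and two Strep-Tag II units. It then continues through attB1 into IRF5, with attB2 and the bGH polyadenylation signal downstream. The attB sites are the scars of the Gateway recombination used to insert the gene.

The tag combination allows the same fusion protein to be used for Strep-based affinity purification, proximity-dependent biotinylation of neighbouring proteins, and HA-based detection.

Downstream of the expression cassette, an FRT site sits immediately ahead of a hygromycin resistance gene that has an SV40 poly(A) signal but no annotated full promoter of its own. This layout is typical of vectors designed for FLP-mediated integration into a genomic FRT landing site, where hygromycin resistance is gained only on correct insertion. The plasmid belongs to a collection made for mapping human transcription factor protein interaction networks.
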