Addgene plasmid #167762: MAC_N_IRF5
Purpose: Expresses IRF5 in mammalian cells
Depositing lab: Markku Varjosalo. Depositing organization: University of Helsinki. Publication: Human transcription factor protein interaction networks. Goos H, Kinnunen M, Salokas K, Tan Z, Liu X, Yadav L, Zhang Q, Wei GH, Varjosalo M. Nat Commun. 2022 Feb 9;13(1):766. doi: 10.1038/s41467-022-28341-5. PubMed 35140242.
Backbone
  Vector backbone: MAC-tag-N (#108078)
  Vector type: Mammalian Expression
  Selectable markers: Hygromycin
Growth in bacteria
  Bacterial resistance: Ampicillin, 100 μg/mL
  Growth temperature: 37°C
  Growth strain: DH5alpha
  Copy number: High Copy
Gene/Insert
  Gene/Insert name: IRF5 (alt names: Uniprot Q13568; ENSG00000128604)
  Species: H. sapiens (human)
  Mutation: no mutations
  Entrez Gene: IRF5 (a.k.a. SLEB10)
  Tag / fusion protein: MAC (N terminal on backbone)
  Cloning method: Gateway Cloning
Terms and licenses: Academic/Nonprofit Terms; Industry Terms: Not Available to Industry
How to cite: MAC_N_IRF5 was a gift from Markku Varjosalo (Addgene plasmid # 167762 ; http://n2t.net/addgene:167762 ; RRID:Addgene_167762)
